>Addgene plasmid #182145 | pU6-Sp-gRNA-ALB_DF_A277c_attB | addgene full sequence | sequence record 355648 | Addgene NGS Result
GACGTCGCTAGCTGTACAAAAAAGCAGGCTTTAAAGGAACCAATTCAGTCGACTGGATCCGGTACCAAGG
TCGGGCAGGAAGAGGGCCTATTTCCCATGATTCCTTCATATTTGCATATACGATACAAGGCTGTTAGAGA
GATAATTAGAATTAATTTGACTGTAAACACAAAGATATTAGTACAAAATACGTGACGTAGAAAGTAATAA
TTTCTTGGGTAGTTTGCAGTTTTAAAATTATGTTTTAAAATGGACTATCATATGCTTACCGTAACTTGAA
AGTATTTCGATTTCTTGGCTTTATATATCTTGTGGAAAGGACGAAACACCGACTGAAACTTCACAGAATA
GTTTTAGAGCTAGAAATAGCAAGTTAAAATAAGGCTAGTCCGTTATCAACTTGAAAAAGTGGCACCGAGT
CGGTGCATGATCCTGACGACGGAGACCGCCGTCGTCGACAAGCCTCTGTGAAGTTTCTTTTTTTAAGCTT
GGGCCGCTCGAGGTACCTCTCTACATATGACATGTGAGCAAAAGGCCAGCAAAAGGCCAGGAACCGTAAA
AAGGCCGCGTTGCTGGCGTTTTTCCATAGGCTCCGCCCCCCTGACGAGCATCACAAAAATCGACGCTCAA
GTCAGAGGTGGCGAAACCCGACAGGACTATAAAGATACCAGGCGTTTCCCCCTGGAAGCTCCCTCGTGCG
CTCTCCTGTTCCGACCCTGCCGCTTACCGGATACCTGTCCGCCTTTCTCCCTTCGGGAAGCGTGGCGCTT
TCTCATAGCTCACGCTGTAGGTATCTCAGTTCGGTGTAGGTCGTTCGCTCCAAGCTGGGCTGTGTGCACG
AACCCCCCGTTCAGCCCGACCGCTGCGCCTTATCCGGTAACTATCGTCTTGAGTCCAACCCGGTAAGACA
CGACTTATCGCCACTGGCAGCAGCCACTGGTAACAGGATTAGCAGAGCGAGGTATGTAGGCGGTGCTACA
GAGTTCTTGAAGTGGTGGCCTAACTACGGCTACACTAGAAGAACAGTATTTGGTATCTGCGCTCTGCTGA
AGCCAGTTACCTTCGGAAAAAGAGTTGGTAGCTCTTGATCCGGCAAACAAACCACCGCTGGTAGCGGTGG
TTTTTTTGTTTGCAAGCAGCAGATTACGCGCAGAAAAAAAGGATCTCAAGAAGATCCTTTGATCTTTTCT
ACGGGGTCTGACGCTCAGTGGAACGAAAACTCACGTTAAGGGATTTTGGTCATGAGATTATCAAAAAGGA
TCTTCACCTAGATCCTTTTAAATTAAAAATGAAGTTTTAAATCAATCTAAAGTATATATGAGTAAACTTG
GTCTGACAGTTACCAATGCTTAATCAGTGAGGCACCTATCTCAGCGATCTGTCTATTTCGTTCATCCATA
GTTGCCTGACTCCCCGTCGTGTAGATAACTACGATACGGGAGGGCTTACCATCTGGCCCCAGTGCTGCAA
TGATACCGCGAGATCCACGCTCACCGGCTCCAGATTTATCAGCAATAAACCAGCCAGCCGGAAGGGCCGA
GCGCAGAAGTGGTCCTGCAACTTTATCCGCCTCCATCCAGTCTATTAATTGTTGCCGGGAAGCTAGAGTA
AGTAGTTCGCCAGTTAATAGTTTGCGCAACGTTGTTGCCATTGCTACAGGCATCGTGGTGTCACGCTCGT
CGTTTGGTATGGCTTCATTCAGCTCCGGTTCCCAACGATCAAGGCGAGTTACATGATCCCCCATGTTGTG
CAAAAAAGCGGTTAGCTCCTTCGGTCCTCCGATCGTTGTCAGAAGTAAGTTGGCCGCAGTGTTATCACTC
ATGGTTATGGCAGCACTGCATAATTCTCTTACTGTCATGCCATCCGTAAGATGCTTTTCTGTGACTGGTG
AGTACTCAACCAAGTCATTCTGAGAATAGTGTATGCGGCGACCGAGTTGCTCTTGCCCGGCGTCAATACG
GGATAATACCGCGCCACATAGCAGAACTTTAAAAGTGCTCATCATTGGAAAACGTTCTTCGGGGCGAAAA
CTCTCAAGGATCTTACCGCTGTTGAGATCCAGTTCGATGTAACCCACTCGTGCACCCAACTGATCTTCAG
CATCTTTTACTTTCACCAGCGTTTCTGGGTGAGCAAAAACAGGAAGGCAAAATGCCGCAAAAAAGGGAAT
AAGGGCGACACGGAAATGTTGAATACTCATACTCTTCCTTTTTCAATATTATTGAAGCATTTATCAGGGT
TATTGTCTCATGAGCGGATACATATTTGAATGTATTTAGAAAAATAAACAAATAGGGGTTCCGCGCACAT
TTCCCCGAAAAGTGCCACCT
Features (pLannotate 1.2.2; 6 found; start..end, strand, type, name):
     13..30      +  protein_bind   attB1 (fragment): mutant version of attB; recombination site for the Gateway® BP reaction BP Clonase™
     82..322     +  promoter       U6 promoter: RNA polymerase III promoter for human U6 snRNA
    351..426     +  misc_RNA       gRNA scaffold: guide RNA scaffold for the Streptococcus pyogenes CRISPR/Cas9 system
    581..1169    -  rep_origin     ori: high-copy-number ColE1/pMB1/pBR322/pUC origin of replication
   1340..2200    -  CDS            AmpR: β-lactamase; bla; confers resistance to ampicillin, carbenicillin, and related antibiotics
   2201..2305    -  promoter       AmpR promoter: bla
