[The description below was written by a language model from this plasmid's Addgene catalogue record and pLannotate feature annotations shown in this document.]
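Description:
pU6-Sp-gRNA-ALB_DF_A277c_attB is a compact (2,330 bp) mammalian expression plasmid on the pU6 backbone that transcribes a single prime editing guide RNA (pegRNA) in human cells. It is maintained in E. coli as a high-copy plasmid through a ColE1/pUC-type origin and selected with ampicillin via the β-lactamase gene and its native bla promoter. These two elements, together with the guide expression cassette, account for essentially the whole construct. There is no mammalian selection marker or reporter, so it is suited to transient transfection.

The payload is a 147 bp synthetic insert, the Alb_A277c_attB pegRNA, placed downstream of the human U6 RNA polymerase III promoter. The feature table shows the Streptococcus pyogenes Cas9 gRNA scaffold shortly after the promoter. By standard pegRNA design, the gap between them would hold the spacer, and the 3′ extension carrying the primer binding site and reverse-transcription template would follow the scaffold, although these parts are not annotated. The insert was assembled by Golden Gate cloning into a pegRNA acceptor vector, using BsaI sites that were destroyed in the process. A short fragment annotated as Gateway attB1 lies upstream of the U6 promoter. It appears to be a backbone remnant rather than the attachment site encoded by the pegRNA.

The stated purpose is to insert an attB attachment site at the human ALB locus by twin prime editing. In this approach, two pegRNAs targeting opposite strands template complementary new DNA flaps that replace the intervening sequence. This plasmid therefore supplies one member of such a pair and must be co-delivered with its partner pegRNA and a prime editor, neither of which it encodes. The installed attB can then serve as a landing site for recombinase-mediated integration of donor DNA.
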