Addgene plasmid #182145: pU6-Sp-gRNA-ALB_DF_A277c_attB
Purpose: To insert attB attachment site at ALB in human cells via twinPE
Depositing lab: David Liu. Depositing organization: Broad Institute. Publication: Programmable deletion, replacement, integration and inversion of large DNA sequences with twin prime editing. Anzalone AV, Gao XD, Podracky CJ, Nelson AT, Koblan LW, Raguram A, Levy JM, Mercer JAM, Liu DR. Nat Biotechnol. 2022 May;40(5):731-740. doi: 10.1038/s41587-021-01133-w. Epub 2021 Dec 9. PubMed 34887556.
Backbone
  Vector backbone: pU6
  Total vector size (bp): 2330
  Vector type: Mammalian Expression
Growth in bacteria
  Bacterial resistance: Ampicillin, 100 μg/mL
  Growth temperature: 37°C
  Growth strain: DH5alpha
  Copy number: High Copy
Gene/Insert
  Gene/Insert name: Alb_A277c_attB pegRNA
  Species: Synthetic
  Insert size (bp): 147
  Promoter: hU6
  Cloning method: Restriction Enzyme; 5′ cloning site BsaI (destroyed during cloning); 3′ cloning site BsaI (destroyed during cloning)
  Sequencing primers: 5′ gactatcatatgcttaccgt; 3′ TCCTGTTACCAGTGGCTGCT
Terms and licenses: Academic/Nonprofit Terms; Industry Terms: Not Available to Industry
Depositor comments: The parent vector used for cloning pegRNA constructs via Golden Gate has been deposited to Addgene previously. The name of the parent vector is pU6-pegRNA-GG-acceptor and the Addgene number is 132777.
How to cite: pU6-Sp-gRNA-ALB_DF_A277c_attB was a gift from David Liu (Addgene plasmid # 182145 ; http://n2t.net/addgene:182145 ; RRID:Addgene_182145)
